>Addgene plasmid #194639 | pAGE2.0-i | addgene full sequence | sequence record 399581 | Addgene NGS Result
TCATGCTCGGAATGATTGCCGACGGCACAGGCTACATCCTGCTTGCCTTCGCGACACGGGGATGGATGGC
GTTCCCGATCATGGTCCTGCTTGCTTCGGGTGGCATCGGAATGCCGGCGCTGCAAGCAATGTTGTCCAGG
CAGGTGGATGAGGAACGTCAGGGGCAGCTGCAAGGCTCACTGGCGGCGCTCACCAGCCTGACCTCGATCG
TCGGACCCCTCCTCTTCACGGCGATCTATGCGGCTTCTATAACAACGTGGAACGGGTGGGCATGGATTGC
AGGCGCTGCCCTCTACTTGCTCTGCCTGCCGGCGCTGCGTCGCGGGCTTTGGAGCGGCGCAGGGCAACGA
GCCGATCGCTGATCGTGGAAACGATAGGCCTATGCCATGCGGGTCAAGGCGACTTCCGGCAAGCTATACG
CGCCCTAGGAGTGCGGTTGGAACGTTGGCCCAGCCAGATACTCCCGATCACGAGCAGGACGCCGATGATT
TGAAGCGCACTCAGCGTCTGATCAAGAAACCAATTGTCCATATTGCATCAGACATTGCCGTCACTGCGTC
TTTTACTGGCACTTCTCGCTAACCAAACCGGTAACCCCGCTTATTAAAAGCATTCTGTAACAAAGCGGGA
CCAAAGCCATGACAAAAACGCGTAACAAAAGTGTCTATAATCACGGCAGAAAAGTCCACATTGATTATTT
GCACGGCGTCACACTTTGCTATGCCATAGCATTTTTATCCATAAGATTAGCGGATCCTACCTGACGCTTT
TTATCGCAACTCTCTACTGTTTCTCCATACCCGTTTTTTTGGGCTAGAAATAATTTTGTTTAACTTTAAG
AAGGAGATATACATATGCGGGGTTCTATGGCTTCCTCCGAAGACGTTATCAAAGAGTTCATGCGTTTCAA
AGTTCGTATGGAAGGTTCCGTTAACGGTCACGAGTTCGAAATCGAAGGTGAAGGTGAAGGTCGTCCGTAC
GAAGGTACCCAGACCGCTAAACTGAAAGTTACCAAAGGTGGTCCGCTGCCGTTCGCTTGGGACATCCTGT
CCCCGCAGTTCCAGTACGGTTCCAAAGCTTACGTTAAACACCCGGCTGACATCCCGGACTACCTGAAACT
GTCCTTCCCGGAAGGTTTCAAATGGGAACGTGTTATGAACTTCGAAGACGGTGGTGTTGTTACCGTTACC
CAGGACTCCTCCCTGCAAGACGGTGAGTTCATCTACAAAGTTAAACTGCGTGGTACCAACTTCCCGTCCG
ACGGTCCGGTTATGCAGAAAAAAACCATGGGTTGGGAAGCTTCCACCGAACGTATGTACCCGGAAGACGG
TGCTCTGAAAGGTGAAATCAAAATGCGTCTGAAACTGAAAGACGGTGGTCACTACGACGCTGAAGTTAAA
ACCACCTACATGGCTAAAAAACCGGTTCAGCTGCCGGGTGCTTACAAAACCGACATCAAACTGGACATCA
CCTCCCACAACGAAGACTACACCATCGTTGAACAGTACGAACGTGCTGAAGGTCGTCACTCCACCGGTGC
TTAATAACGCTGATAGTGCTAGTGTAGATCGCTACTAGAGCCAGGCATCAAATAAAACGAAAGGCTCAGT
CGAAAGACTGGGCCTTTCGTTTTATCTGTTGTTTGTCGGTGAACGCTCTCTACTAGAGTCACACTGGCTC
ACCTTCGGGTGGGCCTTTCTGCGTTTATAATCTTCCGCTGCATAACCCTGCTTCGGGGTCATTATAGCGA
TTTTTTCGGTATATCCATCCTTTTTCGCACGATATACAGGATTTTGCCAAAGGGTTCGTGTAGACTTTCC
TTGGTGTATCCAACGGCGTCAGCCGGGCAGGATAGGTGAAGTAGGCCCACCCGCGAGCGGGTGTTCCTTC
TTCACTGTCCCTTATTCGCACCTGGCGGTGCTCAACGGGAATCCTGCTCTGCGAGGCTGGCCGGCTACCG
CCGGCGTAACAGATGAGGGCAAGCGGATGGCTGATGAAACCAAGCCAACCAGGAAGGGCAGCCCACCTAT
CAAGGTGTACTGCCTTCCAGACGAACGAAGAGCGATTGAGGAAAAGGCGGCGGCGGCCGGCATGAGCCTG
TCGGCCTACCTGCTGGCCGTCGGCCAGGGCTACAAAATCACGGGCGTCGTGGACTATGAGCACGTCCGCG
AGCTGGCCCGCATCAATGGCGACCTGGGCCGCCTGGGCGGCCTGCTGAAACTCTGGCTCACCGACGACCC
GCGCACGGCGCGGTTCGGTGATGCCACGATCCTCGCCCTGCTGGCGAAGATCGAAGAGAAGCAGGACGAG
CTTGGCAAGGTCATGATGGGCGTGGTCCGCCCGAGGGCAGAGCCATGACTTTTTTAGCCGCTAAAACGGC
CGGGGGGTGCGCGTGATTGCCAAGCACGTCCCCATGCGCTCCATCAAGAAGAGGCACTTCGAGCTGTAAG
TACATCACCGACGAGCAAGGCAAGACGATCATCGATACTAGCTTGATTGGGATATCTCGCTCGTGCTTGT
CGCGTGCTATGTCTTTTAGGGTACTTTGAACCTACGTTCGTACTTGTATAATATGATCATCGTATTATCG
TTTTTCATCCGTCCAGCGCAAAATGCATTAGCAGCTAGTCCTAGCGTGCGGAGCTACCTGGACAGGTGCA
TGACGGATGCGTGTCCTTCAGTGACTTTCTAATTAACAGTAACTTCTTTACTTATGTTTCAGTTTGTAAG
AAGCGGGATTCGCTCGTCGGTTGACATCTGATTGGACTGCGTCGGCACATGAAAACTACATTGTGAAATC
TGCTAAAACTCCGGGTATCTCTGACACAAAACGATTCGGCTTCGCAATTTCAACATTACGGTCAAGGCTA
ACGTATCTTTCTCGGTCAACTTCAGATTATGCCGATTAAATTGTCGTAGCTTTCAAGGCGTTTTGAGTAC
TGCGGCAGTTGTTGAACCTGCAAGGAGAAGATCTCGACAACAGAATAAAGCGAAAAATGGGTCTCATGCA
CTAACACTCAGGCCTCCCTCATAATCTCTGTTTGAGTTTACCAACAACACATATATACATTTCGACAAAA
TGACCACTCTTGACGACACGGCTTACCGGTACCGCACCAGTGTCCCGGGGGACGCCGAGGCCATCGAGGC
ACTGGATGGGTCCTTCACCACCGACACCGTCTTCCGCGTCACCGCCACCGGGGACGGCTTCACCCTGCGG
GAGGTGCCGGTGGACCCGCCCCTGACCAAGGTGTTCCCCGACGACGAATCGGACGACGAATCGGACGACG
GGGAGGACGGCGACCCGGACTCCCGGACGTTCGTCGCGTACGGGGACGACGGCGACCTGGCGGGCTTCGT
GGTCGTCTCGTACTCCGGCTGGAACCGCCGGCTGACCGTCGAGGACATCGAGGTCGCCCCGGAGCACCGG
GGGCACGGGGTCGGGCGCGCGTTGATGGGGCTCGCGACGGAGTTCGCCCGCGAGCGGGGCGCCGGGCACC
TCTGGCTGGAGGTCACCAACGTCAACGCACCGGCGATCCACGCGTACCGGCGGATGGGGTTCACCCTCTG
CGGCCTGGACACCGCCCTGTACGACGGCACCGCCTCGGACGGCGAGCAGGCGCTCTACATGAGCATGCCC
TGCCCCTGATTTTGTTACATTTACTGACTTCAAGGAGTCGAGGAATCGATACTGCCGTCGTTTCCAGGAT
CCGAGGTTTCATAAACTCTGTTAACGTTATAGAAACAGACTTACCTCTCCTACGCCATTCACGTAATATT
CGCAATATGCTATTCTTCCTCTGAAGACCAGGTTTATGTGCTGCCTGAAACTATTTCAATAAGTCAGCTG
CACTTGCACAGGGTTTCACAAGGAAAGCGTGTCTTTTTTTCCAACGTAGGCGTCGCTTTCGTCTGACTCT
TACTCTTACATTCACAGCCAATACTTACAATTAGTAAAAAACCTGTGCTCGAGAGTGAAAACTCCGTAAC
TATAACGGTCCTAAGGTAGCGAACACTCCGTTCGTGGCGTCGCACGATCGCGACATTTGACGACGTGTGT
TTTGCCTGGGCTACGTATCGGGAATGTTTGCGAAACCCCCGAAATTGTACCGGGATGTAGGCACATCGCT
GGAAGGTAGCCAGGGGGGTCCGGCGCTGATTACGAAGTGCGGCGACCGACGAATTTGGAGCACGCCCGAC
GCTCAGGGGTGGATGCCGCTGGCGATTCCGCTTGAGTGGGATCGCTCGGCACCCGCGGGTCGGCATATGC
CCGTGCCGATTGTGTCCCCACGGTGTTGGTCAGGCGGCCGGTATCACGACACCCCCCGCCCATCGAAGCC
ATTCGCTCTCAGCAACGCCATGAGCATCGGGCCAAGCGAGAATTTCCCTTGCCGCGCCTTGGCGGTCAGA
TCGCGCAGATAGCCGCCAGCAGAGTTGATATGCCCTGCCCTCTCTAGAATGCAGGCCACGGCGACTCCGG
CGTTTTCCGGTCCCATGACCTCGCAGGCCTCCTGATAGGCCGAGGGGTAAACGCCAAGCATAGATCGTAC
CGTGACTGCAGCGATCATGAGGTCGCGCCAACTTCTCACTGCACCGTCAGGACCGTAGTTCATGATTTCC
GGGCAGGCTTTCAGTACCATTCCCAGCGGAAAGGCCCTTTTTGCCTTGTTGGCCGGTTCAATGGCTTGGC
CGTCTAACCGCTCATTCCGAGAGCAACGTTCAAGTTCAATAATAGATTCGGGTTTTGATTCCTGTTTGTG
CCGCTCAGTTTGATCGGGATTGCCGCTCATCTCGTGTGGTTTTATGTGCTTTTGCAACTGGTTAGCCACC
TGTTCGCGCAGCGTTTCGAATGCCACTACCAAAGGGGTGAGATCAGCGATATCGGGCGTCCTCGGTATCG
CCTGGACGAGGCTTCGGAAATCTTCCTGCATAGACGTCCAGTGGCCCGGCACTTCTACGAGCACCACGTC
TATCAACTTGGCGATGTCTCTGCGGCAGAGCGTCAGTCGCTCGCGTAGCCGCTGCAGCTCCATCCGATCA
GCCTCGGCTTCGGCAGCGAGTCGCTCTATTTCGCCGGAGCGGGCCAGCAGTGGTGCGAGCGAAAAGCCGA
ACGCTGTGCCGATCGCTCCATCGCGAGTCTTGCGTGCATAGCGCTTGCCGTTCGGACTGTCCTTGCGAGC
GACCAGCCCTGCATCGACGAGGGCGGCCAGATGCCTTCTGAGCGTAGCCTCGGCCATGCCATGAGCTCTC
AGTGACAGCTGAACGTTCGAGGGAAAGACGACCAGACTGGTCTCCCCGCTTAGCGTGTTCTCCGGATAGA
AGCTCAACAGCGCGTTCAGAACGGCTAGTGTCCGATCGCTGATGCCAAGACGGCGTTTGGCAGCACAAAG
CGAGCGAAACAATTTCCACTTGTCGACCGACTTGCCAGGTTCGATGTCGCGGGAGATGAACTGGCCTGCC
AACAGGGCAAGCGTCATCGACCGCCGCCCAAAGGGCGTCGTCACACTTCCAATCTCCATTTCCTTCACCT
TCGATAAGGCAAAAGAAAGCAGCTCACCAAAAACGGTGCCAAGGACTCTTGACTGTGATTCGTGGAAATG
CGATTCTCGATCTTGCTACAAATCTGAGGAAGGCTTCCACGGCTTGTTCGTTGGGGGCCTTTTTCTTTTG
CGGGTTAGTCTCCTTGTTTCGAACTCTGCTTTTGCATGAACTGGTCGTGCAGGCTTTCGATCTGACCTGC
AATGAAATCGACAAAGCCTGACGGCACAGACTTGTTGAATGTCAGCTTCGCAGCCGACTTGCCGCGTTGG
ATCTGGCCAAGCACGAGGCCATGAGAGATCAGATCGCTCGTGGAAGACGCTGCAGCCCTCACATCAACCT
TGGTAAGGGCTTCAAAAACCGCAGTGAAGCGTAGATCGCTGGAAGAGGCTTGAATCTGCTCTTGCTCCAG
AACCAACTGCGCCACCTTCGCGGGCTCCCGGTGAGCCGCCCAGCGCACTTCGAACTCGATCCATCTACGC
CGTCCGATTTCAGGAGCCGGACCAATCTGCATCAGGATCTCGCGCGGCAATGCTGCCGCTATCCGGATCA
TTTCGGAGATATGCGACCTGCCGGTGCTCAGGGACTTGCAGATCACGTCGCGGCGATAGCCGGCAGCCTC
CTGCGATTGCGCAAAAAGGCATCGCTCGATGAAGGACAGGTCCTTGCGGTTGCTGTTCTCTTCCCCTTGG
AGAACGATCGCATCTTCGTCGCTAAGTTACCGGGCGATTGCCTTGAACTTGATGCCGAGGAGTTTGGCAG
CGGCAAGCCGGCGCCGGCCAAATACGATCTGAAACGGCCTTGCGGCCCCTCGAACCGGGCGGACCAAGCC
AGGAGTACTCTGTCCATGCTCGCGCATCGACTCGAGCAAATCCGCAATACCGGCTTCGCTGTAGCCGGAA
TCAAAGCGATCCCGGATGGCCGATTCCATGATCTCGTCTGGATCGATCTCGACGATCTGGCCACCATCCT
TGAGAAGGCGTTCGGCAAGTTCGCTGCGTTCCTGCATCTGACGGACGCCGGCTGCAACTTTGAGAAGATG
TGGCGATGTCGACCGCTGCATCCCGCCCTTCTCTGCAGAATTTTCCAGCTGTCCGAGGACATTGGCAAAA
AGGCCCTTGGAATCCTTGCGGCTCATTCTCTCCCCCATGCCTTCCAGAAGAGGCCCTCGAGTTCAGCATT
GGCAGCATTGATCGACTCGATGGCGCGGTCGTAGGTTTTCGGCGCCGAAAATCGGGACCTCTGAACCTCG
TAAAGGCTCTGCTTCCACGTCAGAGCATCGGCCACCGCGGTCGACTTGATGACGGAGTTGAGGAGCAGAT
CCTCGCCGAACACCTGTCTCATCAGCGCGGACATATTCGCTTGCGGATGATCGTTCGGCTCGAACTTTGT
GATCAGGAACTTGGCGAAGTCCCATTGAGCGGCGGTGCCCACCTCATTCAGGATCTGCATGTACGACCCG
GCAAGCTCCAAAAACTTTGCGGTCGAGTCCACATCCAGCATATGTGCCGGAACCGGGATGATGACTCCAG
TCGCGGCGGTCAGCGACGAAAGTGTCAGGAAGTTCAGCGACGGAGCCGAGTCCATAAGGACGAAGTCGTA
GTCATCGGCGACCTGCTCCAGAGCTTGAGAAACGCGAAGCAAGAAACCGGTTCCTGCTGACCGCCGCATC
TCGAGGGCGACGGCCGTCTCGAACTCGGTCAGTTCGAGGCCGGCACAGATGACGTCGAAACCAACGATGT
GGGTCTTGTGGATGATGGATTTCGTCGGGACGGGATCGTCGAAACGAATGGCTGAGAAAAGTGTATCGCC
GCCGCGGTAATCGAATTCGGGCAGGCTACCATGGAGCGCGGTGAGAGATGCTTGCGGGTCGAGATCGACC
GCCAGCACGCGATAGCCCTTGAGTGCCAGATAGTGACCGAGATGGATTGTGGTAGAGGTCTTGCTGGAGC
CGCCCTTGAAGTTGGTGACCGCAACGATCTGGCATTGCTCATTGCCTGTCCGGCGGGGGTTCATCCATTT
CTTCCGGCCGTTTGCCGCAAGAGCCATACGTAGCTCAAGAACCTGCTCGAGCGTGTAGAAGCGCCGGCCG
TTGGCGATTTCGGGCTCAGGGCCCTGTTCCTTGGCGGCAACCTGGCGGATATAGGCCTCGGTTACGCCCA
GCAGGGTGGCAACTTCGGTAGAGGTGAACTTGCGCATTGTGCGACGCGCGTTCGGGGGGAACTGCGCCAT
GCTCAAGTTGTTCAGTGCCATTTCGAGCTTACTGGAAAAATTCTCCATGAAAGCGAGGCTGCTTAGGTGT
CGCGTCATCGAAAGAATCCCTGTGATCGTTTCCGTCACTTAAGCAGTGAAGTGGTTAACCGCTTGCTAAT
CGCCACGTAACTACTCGAAAACACGCAAATTCGAAAAATTTCCGCAACTAAGACGTACTCCGATTCGGCT
ATGGCCATCAATGCGCGCTGTGGATGACGCACAGAGCCGGGGGGAAGGCGCCAGTGCATGCCGGTTCTCG
ACCCTCCCCGCCTCTTTTTTGGACGAAGATGTGCGCAGACGTCGCTGGGCGGAGACGCAATAGTGGTTCA
CTGCGGAAATGGTTGGCCGTTGCTTTCAATGGAGATCTGCCGAACTCTTCGCAGAGTTCCCCGCGGGGAA
CTCTCGAAGCGACGACGCTGGCGCGCAGTACCGACTGCTCGCCAAGGCGAGACATATGTGCCGTATTGGG
AACAGCTCGGCATCTCGGTGCTCGCCTGCGCTCCGGCCTGCCTCAATCTCGTTGGCCATGACCGAGCAAC
GACTGCACCGGATGGTTCAGTTACGCTAGGGATAACAGGGTAATATAGTCGAGCTGGTTGCCCTCGCCGC
TGGGCTGGCGGCCGTCTATGGCCCTGCAAACGCGCCAGAAACGCCGTCGAAGCCGTGTGCGAGACACCGC
GGCCGGCCGCCGGCGTTGTGGATACCTCGCGGAAAACTTGGCCCTCACTGACAGATGAGGGGCGGACGTT
GACACTTGAGGGGCCGACTCACCCGGCGCGGCGTTGACAGATGAGGGGCAGGCTCGATTTCGGCCGGCGA
CGTGGAGCTGGCCAGCCTCGCAAATCGGCGAAAACGCCTGATTTTACGCGAGTTTCCCACAGATGATGTG
GACAAGCCTGGGGATAAGTGCCCTGCGGTATTGACACTTGAGGGGCGCGACTACTGACAGATGAGGGGCG
CGATCCTTGACACTTGAGGGGCAGAGTGCTGACAGATGAGGGGCGCACCTATTGACATTTGAGGGGCTGT
CCACAGGCAGAAAATCCAGCATTTGCAAGGGTTTCCGCCCGTTTTTCGGCCACCGCTAACCTGTCTTTTA
ACCTGCTTTTAAACCAATATTTATAAACCTTGTTTTTAACCAGGGCTGCGCCCTGTGCGCGTGACCGCGC
ACGCCGAAGGGGGGTGCCCCCCCTTCTCGAACCCTCCCGGTCGAGTGAGCGAGGAAGCACCAGGGAACAG
CACTTATATATTCTGCTTACACACGATGCCTGAAAAAACTTCCCTTGGGGTTATCCACTTATCCACGGGG
ATATTTTTATAATTATTTTTTTTATAGTTTTTAGATCTTCTTTTTTAGAGCGCCTTGTAGGCCTTTATCC
ATGCTGGTTCTAGAGAAGGTGTTGTGACAAATTGCCCTTTCAGTGTGACAAATCACCCTCAAATGACAGT
CCTGTCTGTGACAAATTGCCCTTAACCCTGTGACAAATTGCCCTCAGAAGAAGCTGTTTTTTCACAAAGT
TATCCCTGCTTATTGACTCTTTTTTATTTAGTGTGACAATCTAAAAACTTGTCACACTTCACATGGATCT
GTCATGGCGGAAACAGCGGTTATCAATCACAAGAAACGTAAAAATAGCCCGCGAATCGTCCAGTCAAACG
ACCTCACTGAGGCGGCATATAGTCTCTCCCGGGATCAAAAACGTATGCTGTATCTGTTCGTTGACCAGAT
CAGAAAATCTGATGGCACCCTACAGGAACATGACGGTATCTGCGAGATCCATGTTGCTAAATATGCTGAA
ATATTCGGATTGACCTCTGCGGAAGCCAGTAAGGATATACGGCAGGCATTGAAGAGTTTCGCGGGGAAGG
AAGTGGTTTTTTATCGCCCTGAAGAGGATGCCGGCGATGAAAAAGGCTATGAATCTTTTCCTTGGTTTAT
CAAACGTGCGCACAGTCCATCCAGAGGGCTTTACAGTGTACATATCAACCCATATCTCATTCCCTTCTTT
ATCGGGTTACAGAACCGGTTTACGCAGTTTCGGCTTAGTGAAACAAAAGAAATCACCAATCCGTATGCCA
TGCGTTTATACGAATCCCTGTGTCAGTATCGTAAGCCGGATGGCTCAGGCATCGTCTCTCTGAAAATCGA
CTGGATCATAGAGCGTTACCAGCTGCCTCAAAGTTACCAGCGTATGCCTGACTTCCGCCGCCGCTTCCTG
CAGGTCTGTGTTAATGAGATCAACAGCAGAACTCCAATGCGCCTCTCATACATTGAGAAAAAGAAAGGCC
GCCAGACGACTCATATCGTATTTTCCTTCCGCGATATCACTTCCATGACGACAGGATAGTCTGAGGGTTA
TCTGTCACAGATTTGAGGGTGGTTCGTCACATTTGTTCTGACCTACTGAGGGTAATTTGTCACAGTTTTG
CTGTTTCCTTCAGCCTGCATGGATTTTCTCATACTTTTTGAACTGTAATTTTTAAGGAAGCCAAATTTGA
GGGCAGTTTGTCACAGTTGATTTCCTTCTCTTTCCCTTCGTCATGTGACCTGATATCGGGGGTTAGTTCG
TCATCATTGATGAGGGTTGATTATCACAGTTTATTACTCTGAATTGGCTATCCGCGTGTGTACCTCTACC
TGGAGTTTTTCCCACGGTGGATATTTCTTCTTGCGCTGAGCGTAAGAGCTATCTGACAGAACAGTTCTTC
TTTGCTTCCTCGCCAGTTCGCTCGCTATGCTCGGTTACACGGCTGCGGCGAGCATCACGTGCTATAAAAA
TAATTATAATTTAAATTTTTTAATATAAATATATAAATTAAAAATAGAAAGTAAAAAAAGAAATTAAAGA
AAAAATAGTTTTTGTTTTCCGAAGATGTAAAAGACTCTAGGGGGATCGCCAACAAATACTACCTTTTACC
TTGCTCTTCCTGCTCTCAGGTATTAATGCCGAATTGTTTCATCTTGTCTGTGTAGAAGACCACACACGAA
AATCCTGTGATTTTACATTTTACTTATCGTTAATCGAATGTATATCTATTTAATCTGCTTTTCTTGTCTA
ATAAATATATATGTAAAGTACGCTTTTTGTTGAAATTTTTTAAACCTTTGTTTATTTTTTTTTCTTCATT
CCGTAACTCTTCTACCTTCTTTATTTACTTTCTAAAATCCAAATACAAAACATAAAAATAAATAAACACA
GAGTAAATTCCCAAATTATTCCATCATTAAAAGATACGAGGCGCGTGTAAGTTACAGGCAAGCGATCCTA
GTACACTCTATATTTTTTTATGCCTCGGTAATGATTTTCATTTTTTTTTTCCACCTAGCGGATGACTCTT
TTTTTTTCTTAGCGATTGGCATTATCACATAATGAATTATACATTATATAAAGTAATGTGATTTCTTCGA
AGAATATACTAAAAAATGAGCAGGCAAGATAAACGAAGGCAAAGATGACAGAGCAGAAAGCCCTAGTAAA
GCGTATTACAAATGAAACCAAGATTCAGATTGCGATCTCTTTAAAGGGTGGTCCCCTAGCGATAGAGCAC
TCGATCTTCCCAGAAAAAGAGGCAGAAGCAGTAGCAGAACAGGCCACACAATCGCAAGTGATTAACGTCC
ACACAGGTATAGGGTTTCTGGACCATATGATACATGCTCTGGCCAAGCATTCCGGCTGGTCGCTAATCGT
TGAGTGCATTGGTGACTTACACATAGACGACCATCACACCACTGAAGACTGCGGGATTGCTCTCGGTCAA
GCTTTTAAAGAGGCCCTAGGGGCCGTGCGTGGAGTAAAAAGGTTTGGATCAGGATTTGCGCCTTTGGATG
AGGCACTTTCCAGAGCGGTGGTAGATCTTTCGAACAGGCCGTACGCAGTTGTCGAACTTGGTTTGCAAAG
GGAGAAAGTAGGAGATCTCTCTTGCGAGATGATCCCGCATTTTCTTGAAAGCTTTGCAGAGGCTAGCAGA
ATTACCCTCCACGTTGATTGTCTGCGAGGCAAGAATGATCATCACCGTAGTGAGAGTGCGTTCAAGGCTC
TTGCGGTTGCCATAAGAGAAGCCACCTCGCCCAATGGTACCAACGATGTTCCCTCCACCAAAGGTGTTCT
TATGTAGTTTTACACAGGAGTCTGGACTTGACGCTAGTGATAATAAGTGACTGAGGTATGTGCTCTTCTT
ATCTCCTTTTGTAGTGTTGCTCTTATTTTAAACAACTTTGCGGTTTTTTGATGACTTTGCGATTTTGTTG
TTGCTTTGCAGTAAATTGCAAGATTTAATAAAAAAACGCAAAGCAATGATTAAAGGATGTTCAGAATGAA
ACTCATGGAAACACTTAACCAGTGCATAAACGCTGGTCATGAAATGACGAAGGCTATCGCCATTGCACAG
TTTAATGATGACAGCCCGGAAGCGAGGAAAATAACCCGGCGCTGGAGAATAGGTGAAGCAGCGGATTTAG
TTGGGGTTTCTTCTCAGGCTATCAGAGATGCCGAGAAAGCAGGGCGACTACCGCACCCGGATATGGAAAT
TCGAGGACGGGTTGAGCAACGTGTTGGTTATACAATTGAACAAATTAATCATATGCGTGATGTGTTTGGT
ACGCGATTGCGACGTGCTGAAGACGTATTTCCACCGGTGATCGGGGTTGCTGCCCATAAAGGTGGCGTTT
ACAAAACCTCAGTTTCTGTTCATCTTGCTCAGGATCTGGCTCTGAAGGGGCTACGTGTTTTGCTCGTGGA
AGGTAACGACCCCCAGGGAACAGCCTCAATGTATCACGGATGGGTACCAGATCTTCATATTCATGCAGAA
GACACTCTCCTGCCTTTCTATCTTGGGGAAAAGGACGATGTCACTTATGCAATAAAGCCCACTTGCTGGC
CGGGGCTTGACATTATTCCTTCCTGTCTGGCTCTGCACCGTATTGAAACTGAGTTAATGGGCAAATTTGA
TGAAGGTAAACTGCCCACCGATCCACACCTGATGCTCCGACTGGCCATTGAAACTGTTGCTCATGACTAT
GATGTCATAGTTATTGACAGCGCGCCTAACCTGGGTATCGGCACGATTAATGTCGTATGTGCTGCTGATG
TGCTGATTGTTCCCACGCCTGCTGAGTTGTTTGACTACACCTCCGCACTGCAGTTTTTCGATATGCTTCG
TGATCTGCTCAAGAACGTTGATCTTAAAGGGTTCGAGCCTGATGTACGTATTTTGCTTACCAAATACAGC
AATAGCAATGGCTCTCAGTCCCCGTGGATGGAGGAGCAAATTCGGGATGCCTGGGGAAGCATGGTTCTAA
AAAATGTTGTACGTGAAACGGATGAAGTTGGTAAAGGTCAGATCCGGATGAGAACTGTTTTTGAACAGGC
CATTGATCAACGCTCTTCAACTGGTGCCTGGAGAAATGCTCTTTCTATTTGGGAACCTGTCTGCAATGAA
ATTTTCGATCGTCTGATTAAACCACGCTGGGAGATTAGATAATGAAGCGTGCGCCTGTTATTCCAAAACA
TACGCTCAATACTCAACCGGTTGAAGATACTTCGTTATCGACACCAGCTGCCCCGATGGTGGATTCGTTA
ATTGCGCGCGTAGGAGTAATGGCTCGCGGTAATGCCATTACTTTGCCTGTATGTGGTCGGGATGTGAAGT
TTACTCTTGAAGTGCTCCGGGGTGATAGTGTTGAGAAGACCTCTCGGGTATGGTCAGGTAATGAACGTGA
CCAGGAGCTGCTTACTGAGGACGCACTGGATGATCTCATCCCTTCTTTTCTACTGACTGGTCAACAGACA
CCGGCGTTCGGTCGAAGAGTATCTGGTGTCATAGAAATTGCCGATGGGAGTCGCCGTCGTAAAGCTGCTG
CACTTACCGAAAGTGATTATCGTGTTCTGGTTGGCGAGCTGGATGATGAGCAGATGGCTGCATTATCCAG
ATTGGGTAACGATTATCGCCCAACAAGTGCTTATGAACGTGGTCAGCGTTATGCAAGCCGATTGCAGAAT
GAATTTGCTGGAAATATTTCTGCGCTGGCTGATGCGGAAAATATTTCACGTAAGATTATTACCCGCTGTA
TCAACACCGCCAAATTGCCTAAATCAGTTGTTGCTCTTTTTTCTCACCCCGGTGAACTATCTGCCCGGTC
AGGTGATGCACTTCAAAAAGCCTTTACAGATAAAGAGGAATTACTTAAGCAGCAGGCATCTAACCTTCAT
GAGCAGAAAAAAGCTGGGGTGATATTTGAAGCTGAAGAAGTTATCACTCTTTTAACTTCTGTGCTTAAAA
CGTCATCTGCATCAAGAACTAGTTTAAGCTCACGACATCAGTTTGCTCCTGGAGCGACAGTATTGTATAA
GGGCGATAAAATGGTGCTTAACCTGGACAGGTCTCGTGTTCCAACTGAGTGTATAGAGAAAATTGAGGCC
ATTCTTAAGGAACTTGAAAAGCCAGCACCCTGATGCGACCTCGTTTTAGTCTACGTTTATCTGTCTTTAC
TTAATGTCCTTTGTTACAGGCCAGAAAGCATAACTGGCCTGAATATTCTCTCTGGGCCCACTGTTCCACT
TGTATCGTCGGTCTGATAATCAGACTGGGACCACGGTCCCACTCGTATCGTCGGTCTGATTATTAGTCTG
GGACCACGGTCCCACTCGTATCGTCGGTCTGATTATTAGTCTGGGACCACGGTCCCACTCGTATCGTCGG
TCTGATAATCAGACTGGGACCACGGTCCCACTCGTATCGTCGGTCTGATTATTAGTCTGGGACCATGGTC
CCACTCGTATCGTCGGTCTGATTATTAGTCTGGGACCACGGTCCCACTCGTATCGTCGGTCTGATTATTA
GTCTGGAACCACGGTCCCACTCGTATCGTCGGTCTGATTATTAGTCTGGGACCACGGTCCCACTCGTATC
GTCGGTCTGATTATTAGTCTGGGACCACGATCCCACTCGTGTTGTCGGTCTGATTATCGGTCTGGGACCA
CGGTCCCACTTGTATTGTCGATCAGACTATCAGCGTGAGACTACGATTCCATCAATGCCTGTCAAGGGCA
AGTATTGACATGTCGTCGTAACCTGTAGAACGGAGTAACCTCGGTGTGCGGTTGTATGCCTGCTGTGGAT
TGCTGCTGTGTCCTGCTTATCCACAACATTTTGCGCACGGTTATGTGGACAAAATACCTGGTTACCCAGG
CCGTGCCGGCACGTTAACCGGGCTGCATCCGATGCAAGTGTGTCGCTGTCGACGAGCTCGCGAGCTCGGA
CATGAGGTTGCCCCGTATTCAGTGTCGCTGATTTGTATTGTCTGAAGTTGTTTTTACGTTAAGTTGATGC
AGATCAATTAATACGATACCTGCGTCATAATTGATTATTTGACGTGGTTTGATGGCCTCCACGCACGTTG
TGATATGTAGATGATAATCATTATCACTTTACGGGTCCTTTCCGGTGATCCGACAGGTTACGGGGCGGCG
ACCTCGCGGGTTTTCGCTATTTATGAAAATTTTCCGGTTTAAGGCGTTTCCGTTCTTCTTCGTCATAACT
TAATGTTTTTATTTAAAATACCCTCTGAAAAGAAAGGAAACGACAGGTGCTGAAAGCGAGCTTTTTGGCC
TCTGTCGTTTCCTTTCTCTGTTTTTGTCCGTGGAATGAACAATGGAAGTCCGAGCTCATCGCTAATAACT
TCGTATAGCATACATTATACGAAGTTATATTCGATGCGGCCGCAAGGGGTTCGCGTCAGCGGGTGTTGGC
GGGTGTCGGGGCTGGCTTAACTATGCGGCATCAGAGCAGATTGTACTGAGAGTGCACCATATGCGGTGTG
AAATACCACACAGATGCGTAAGGAGAAAATACCGCATCAGGCGCCATTCGCCATTCAGCTGCGCAACTGT
TGGGAAGGGCGATCGGTGCGGGCCTCTTCGCTATTACGCCAGCTGGCGAAAGGGGGATGTGCTGCAAGGC
GATTAAGTTGGGTAACGCCAGGGTTTTCCCAGTCACGACGTTGTAAAACGACGGCCAGTGAATTGTAATA
CGACTCACTATAGGGCGAATTCGAGCTCGGTACCCGGGGATCCTCTAGAGTCGACCTGCAGGCATGCAAG
CTTGAGTATTCTATAGTCTCACCTAAATAGCTTGGCGTAATCATGGTCATAGCTGTTTCCTGTGTGAAAT
TGTTATCCGCTCACAATTCCACACAACATACGAGCCGGAAGCATAAAGTGTAAAGCCTGGGGTGCCTAAT
GAGTGAGCTAACTCACATTAATTGCGTTGCGCTCACTGCCCGCTTTCCAGTCGGGAAACCTGTCGTGCCA
GCTGCATTAATGAATCGGCCAACGCGAACCCCTTGCGGCCGCCCGGGCCGTCGACCAATTCTCATGTTTG
ACAGCTTATCATCGAATTTCTGCCATTCATCCGCTTATTATCACTTATTCAGGCGTAGCAACCAGGCGTT
TAAGGGCACCAATAACTGCCTTAAAAAAATTACGCCCCGCCCTGCCACTCATCGCAGTACTGTTGTAATT
CATTAAGCATTCTGCCGACATGGAAGCCATCACAAACGGCATGATGAACCTGAATCGCCAGCGGCATCAG
CACCTTGTCGCCTTGCGTATAATATTTGCCCATGGTGAAAACGGGGGCGAAGAAGTTGTCCATATTGGCC
ACGTTTAAATCAAAACTGGTGAAACTCACCCAGGGATTGGCTGAGACGAAAAACATATTCTCAATAAACC
CTTTAGGGAAATAGGCCAGGTTTTCACCGTAACACGCCACATCTTGCGAATATATGTGTAGAAACTGCCG
GAAATCGTCGTGGTATTCACTCCAGAGCGATGAAAACGTTTCAGTTTGCTCATGGAAAACGGTGTAACAA
GGGTGAACACTATCCCATATCACCAGCTCACCGTCTTTCATTGCCATACGAAATTCCGGATGAGCATTCA
TCAGGCGGGCAAGAATGTGAATAAAGGCCGGATAAAACTTGTGCTTATTTTTCTTTACGGTCTTTAAAAA
GGCCGTAATATCCAGCTGAACGGTCTGGTTATAGGTACATTGAGCAACTGACTGAAATGCCTCAAAATGT
TCTTTACGATGCCATTGGGATATATCAACGGTGGTATATCCAGTGATTTTTTTCTCCATTTTAGCTTCCT
TAGCTCCTGAAAATCTCGATAACTCAAAAAATACGCCCGGTAGTGATCTTATTTCATTATGGTGAAAGTT
GGAACCTCTTACGTGCCGATCAACGTCTCATTTTCGCCAAAAGTTGGCCCAGGGCTTCCCGGTATCAACA
GGGACACCAGGATTTATTTATTCTGCGAAGTGATCTTCCGTCACAGGTATTTATTCGCGATAAGCTCATG
GAGCGGCGTAACCGTCGCACAGGAAGGACAGAGAAAGCGCGGATCTGGGAAGTGACGGACAGAACGGTCA
GGACCTGGATTGGGGAGGCGGTTGCCGCCGCTGCTGCTGACGGTGTGACGTTCTCTGTTCCGGTCACACC
ACATACGTTCCGCCATTCCTATGCGATGCACATGCTGTATGCCGGTATACCGCTGAAAGTTCTGCAAAGC
CTGATGGGACATAAGTCCATCAGTTCAACGGAAGTCTACACGAAGGTTTTTGCGCTGGATGTGGCTGCCC
GGCACCGGGTGCAGTTTGCGATGCCGGAGTCTGATGCGGTTGCGATGCTGAAACAATTATCCTGAGAATA
AATGCCTTGGCCTTTATATGGAAATGTGGAACTGAGTGGATATGCTGTTTTTGTCTGTTAAACAGAGAAG
CTGGCTGTTATCCACTGAGAAGCGAACGAAACAGTCGGGAAAATCTCCCATTATCGTAGAGATCCGCATT
ATTAATCTCAGGAGCCTGTGTAGCGTTTATAGGAAGTAGTGTTCTGTCATGATGCCTGCAAGCGGTAACG
AAAACGATTTGAATATGCCTTCAGGAACAATAGAAATCTTCGTGCGGTGTTACGTTGAAGTGGAGCGGAT
TATGTCAGCAATGGACAGAACAACCTAATGAACACAGAACCATGATGTGGTCTGTCCTTTTACAGCCAGT
AGTGCTCGCCGCAGTCGAGCGACAGGGCGAAGCCCGTTTAAACGAGCGCCAGAAGGCCGCCAGAGAGGCC
GAGCGCGGCCGTGAGGCTTGGACGCTAGGGCAGGGCATGAAAAAGCCCGTAGCGGGCTGCTACGGGCGTC
TGACGCGGTGGAAAGGGGGAGGGGATGTTGTCTACATGGCTCTGCTGTAGTGAGTGGGTTGCGCTCCGGC
AGCGGTCCTGATCAATCGTCACCCTTTCTCGGTCCTTCAACGTTCCTGACAACGAGCCTCCTTTTCGCCA
ATCCATCGACAATCACCGCGAGTCCCTGCTCGAACGCTGCGTCCGGACCGGCTTCGTCGAAGGCGTCTAT
CGCGGCCCGCAACAGCGGCGAGAGCGGAGCCTGTTCAACGGTGCCGCCGCGCTCGCCGGCATCGCTGTCG
CCGGCCTGCTCCTCAAGCACGGCCCCAACAGTGAAGTAGCTGATTGTCATCAGCGCATTGACGGCGTCCC
CGGCCGAAAAACCCGCCTCGCAGAGGAAGCGAAGCTGCGCGTCGGCCGTTTCCATCTGCGGTGCGCCCGG
TCGCGTGCCGGCATGGATGCGCGCGCCATCGCGGTAGGCGAGCAGCGCCTGCCTGAAGCTGCGGGCATTC
CCGATCAGAAATGAGCGCCAGTCGTCGTCGGCTCTCGGCACCGAATGCGTATGATTCTCCGCCAGCATGG
CTTCGGCCAGTGCGTCGAGCAGCGCCCGCTTGTTCCTGAAGTGCCAGTAAAGCGCCGGCTGCTGAACCCC
CAACCGTTCCGCCAGTTTGCGTGTCGTCAGACCGTCTACGCCGACCTCGTTCAACAGGTCCAGGGCGGCA
CGGATCACTGTATTCGGCTGCAACTTTGTCATGCTTGACACTTTATCACTGATAAACATAATATGTCCAC
CAACTTATCAGTGATAAAGAATCCGCGCGTTCAATCGGACCAGCGGAGGCTGGTCCGGAGGCCAGACGTG
AAACCCAACATACCCCTGATCGTAATTCTGAGCACTGTCGCGCTCGACGCTGTCGGCATCGGCCTGATTA
TGCCGGTGCTGCCGGGCCTCCTGCGCGATCTGGTTCACTCGAACGACGTCACCGCCCACTATGGCATTCT
GCTGGCGCTGTATGCGTTGGTGCAATTTGCCTGCGCACCTGTGCTGGGCGCGCTGTCGGATCGTTTCGGG
CGGCGGCCAATCTTGCTCGTCTCGCTGGCCGGCGCCACTGTCGACTACGCCATCATGGCGACAGCGCCTT
TCCTTTGGGTTCTCTATATCGGGCGGATCGTGGCCGGCATCACCGGGGCGACTGGGGCGGTAGCCGGCGC
TTATATTGCCGATATCACTGATGGCGATGAGCGCGCGCGGCACTTCGGCTTCATGAGCGCCTGTTTCGGG
TTCGGGATGGTCGCGGGACCTGTGCTCGGTGGGCTGATGGGCGGTTTCTCCCCCCACGCTCCGTTCTTCG
CCGCGGCAGCCTTGAACGGCCTCAATTTCCTGACGGGCTGTTTCCTTTTGCCGGAGTCGCACAAAGGCGA
ACGCCGGCCGTTACGCCGGGAGGCTCTCAACCCGCTCGCTTCGTTCCGGTGGGCCCGGGGCATGACCGTC
GTCGCCGCCCTGATGGCGGTCTTCTTCATCATGCAACTTGTCGGACAGGTGCCGGCCGCGCTTTGGGTCA
TTTTCGGCGAGGATCGCTTTCACTGGGACGCGACCACGATCGGCATTTCGCTTGCCGCATTTGGCATTCT
GCATTCACTCGCCCAGGCAATGATCACCGGCCCTGTAGCCGCCCGGCTCGGCGAAAGGCGGGCAC
Features (pLannotate 1.2.2; 38 found; start..end, strand, type, name):
    633..798     +  promoter       araBAD promoter: araBAD; promoter of the L-arabinose operon of E. coli; the araC regulatory gene is transcribed in the opposite direction (Guzman et al., 1995)
    825..847     +  RBS            RBS: efficient ribosome binding site from bacteriophage T7 gene 10 (Olins and Rangwala, 1989)
    867..1541    +  CDS            mRFP1: mRFP1 is a basic (constitutively fluorescent) red fluorescent protein published in 2002, derived from Discosoma sp.. It is reported to be a somewhat slowly-maturing monomer with low acid sensitivity.
   1589..1660    +  terminator     rrnB T1 terminator: transcription terminator T1 from the E. coli rrnB gene
   1676..1703    +  terminator     T7Te terminator: phage T7 early transcription terminator
   1845..1954    +  oriT           oriT: incP origin of transfer
   1987..2358    +  CDS            traJ: oriT-recognizing protein; traJ
   3080..3649    +  CDS            NrsR: nourseothricin acetyltransferase; Streptomyces noursei nat1; confers resistance to nourseothricin
   4338..5519    -  CDS            Y4CI_SINFN: Protein predicted: Swiss-Prot protein existence level 4. From Sinorhizobium fredii (strain NBRC 101917 / NGR234).
   5516..5583    -  ncRNA          S-element: Accession: RF00490 - S-element
   5626..5670    +  ncRNA          ctRNA p42d: Accession: RF00489 - ctRNA
   8384..8998    +  rep_origin     oriV: origin of replication for the bacterial F plasmid
   9074..9293    +  rep_origin     ori2: secondary origin of replication for the bacterial F plasmid; also known as oriS
   9384..10139   +  CDS            repE: replication initiation protein for the bacterial F plasmid; repE
  10142..10392   +  misc_feature   incC: incC; incompatibility region of the bacterial F plasmid
  10554..11057   +  misc_feature   CEN/ARS: S. cerevisiae CEN6 centromere fused to an autonomously replicating sequence
  11058..11244   +  promoter       HIS3 promoter: S. cerevisiae HIS3
  11245..11907   +  CDS            HIS3: imidazoleglycerol-phosphate dehydratase, required for histidine biosynthesis; S. cerevisiae HIS3; yeast auxotrophic marker
  12097..13272   +  CDS            sopA: partitioning protein for the bacterial F plasmid; sopA
  13272..14243   +  CDS            sopB: partitioning protein for the bacterial F plasmid; sopB
  14316..14789   +  misc_feature   sopC: sopC; centromere-like partitioning region of the bacterial F plasmid
  14889..15035   +  CDS            yuaZ (fragment): YUAZ_ECO57 - Protein predicted: Swiss-Prot protein existence level 4. From Escherichia coli O157:H7.
  15049..15447   -  misc_feature   cos: lambda cos site; allows packaging into phage lambda particles
  15465..15498   +  protein_bind   loxP: Cre-mediated recombination occurs in the 8-bp core sequence (GCATACAT). Cre recombinase
  15552..15651   +  misc_feature   bom (fragment): basis of mobility region from pBR322
  15657..15813   -  CDS            lacZα (fragment): LacZα fragment of β-galactosidase; lacZ fragment
  15816..15834   +  promoter       T7 promoter: promoter for bacteriophage T7 RNA polymerase
  15837..15893   +  misc_feature   MCS: pUC18/19 multiple cloning site
  15958..15980   -  protein_bind   lac operator (fragment): The lac repressor binds to the lac operator to inhibit transcription in E. coli. This inhibition can be relieved by adding lactose or isopropyl-β-D-thiogalactopyranoside (IPTG). lac repressor encoded by lacI
  15984..16014   -  promoter       lac promoter: promoter for the E. coli lac operon
  16029..16050   -  protein_bind   CAP binding site: CAP binding activates transcription in the presence of cAMP. E. coli catabolite activator protein
  16063..16126   -  CDS            lacI (fragment): lac repressor; lacI; The lac repressor binds to the lac operator to inhibit transcription in E. coli. This inhibition can be relieved by adding lactose or isopropyl-β-D-thiogalactopyranoside (IPTG).
  16168..16185   +  promoter       tet promoter (fragment): E. coli promoter for tetracycline efflux protein gene
  16273..16929   -  CDS            cat: CAT_ECOLX - Experimental evidence at protein level: Swiss-Prot protein existence level 1. This enzyme is an effector of chloramphenicol resistance in bacteria. From Escherichia coli. This protein is used as a marker in many commonly used cloning vectors, such as pACYC184.
  16930..17032   -  promoter       cat promoter: promoter of the E. coli cat gene encoding chloramphenicol acetyltransferase
  17148..17492   +  CDS            resD (fragment): REDF_ECOLI - Also known as D. Protein inferred from homology: Swiss-Prot protein existence level 3. Acts as a repressor of transcription and as a site-specific resolvase that cleaves at the RfsF site. From Escherichia coli (strain K12).
  18072..18722   -  CDS            TetR: tetracycline resistance regulatory protein; tetR
  18828..362     +  CDS            TcR (across the origin): tetracycline efflux protein; tetA; confers resistance to tetracycline
