[The description below was written by a language model from this plasmid's Addgene catalogue record and pLannotate feature annotations shown in this document.]
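Description:
pAGE2.0-i is a 19.7 kb multi-host shuttle and mobilizable empty backbone, derived from pAGE2.0 (about 18.5 kb) by inserting an arabinose-inducible cassette. It is catalogued for bacterial, yeast and diatom expression and for synthetic biology.

In E. coli it is kept at low copy by a BAC/fosmid-type F plasmid module: ori2, repE, incC and the sopA/sopB/sopC partitioning system. A separate oriV element is also present. Vectors of this type generally use oriV for copy-number induction in strains such as the EPI300 host listed, although the record does not say so. Bacterial selection is by chloramphenicol (cat gene with its own promoter). The feature table also annotates tetR and a tetracycline efflux gene, which the catalogue does not list as a selection. A region with a Sinorhizobium-like predicted protein and the associated ctRNA and S-element RNAs looks like a rhizobial replication module, but its role is not stated. In yeast, CEN6/ARS provides stable maintenance and HIS3 provides auxotrophic selection. A nourseothricin acetyltransferase gene supplies a drug marker for eukaryotic hosts, though its promoter is not annotated.

The incP oriT and traJ allow a helper conjugative plasmid to mobilize the vector from bacteria into recipient cells, consistent with the associated work on bacterial conjugation to fungi. The added cassette comprises the araBAD promoter, a T7 gene 10 ribosome binding site, mRFP1, and the rrnB T1 and T7Te terminators. No araC gene is annotated. mRFP1 presumably acts as an inducible reporter or a replaceable placeholder. Leftover fosmid features include a lambda cos site, a loxP site, and a T7 promoter with a pUC-type multiple cloning site within lac fragments.
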