Addgene plasmid #194639: pAGE2.0-i
Purpose: (Empty Backbone) Empty pAGE2.0 plasmid with pBAD inducible promoter
Depositing lab: Bogumil Karas. Publication: Superior Conjugative Plasmids Delivered by Bacteria to Diverse Fungi. Cochrane RR, Shrestha A, Severo de Almeida MM, Agyare-Tabbi M, Brumwell SL, Hamadache S, Meaney JS, Nucifora DP, Say HH, Sharma J, Soltysiak MPM, Tong C, Van Belois K, Walker EJL, Lachance MA, Gloor GB, Edgell DR, Shapiro RS, Karas BJ. Biodes Res. 2022 Aug 19;2022:9802168. doi: 10.34133/2022/9802168. eCollection 2022. PubMed 37850145.
Backbone
  Vector backbone: pAGE2.0
  Backbone size (bp): 18469
  Modifications to backbone: Insertion: pBAD promoter, mRFP, & terminator Plasmid Size: 19665 bp
  Vector type: Bacterial Expression, Yeast Expression, Synthetic Biology ; Diatom Expression
  Selectable markers: HIS3 ; Nourseothricin
Growth in bacteria
  Bacterial resistance: Chloramphenicol, 25 μg/mL
  Growth temperature: 37°C
  Growth strain: EPI300 (Epicentre)
  Copy number: Low Copy
Terms and licenses: Academic/Nonprofit Terms; Industry Terms: Not Available to Industry
How to cite: pAGE2.0-i was a gift from Bogumil Karas (Addgene plasmid # 194639 ; http://n2t.net/addgene:194639 ; RRID:Addgene_194639)
